>Addgene plasmid #74385 | pQCXIB Flag MFF S155A | addgene partial sequence | sequence record 142189 | Harper-mscv 5'-CAGCCCTCACTCCTTCTCTAGG-3'
ACCCCCGCCCATTGACGTCAATAATGACGTATGTTCCCATAGTAACGCCAATAGGGACTTTCCATTGACG
TCAATGGGTGGAGTATTTACGGTAAACTGCCCACTTGGCAGTACATCAAGTGTATCATATGCCAAGTACG
CCCCCTATTGACGTCAATGACGGTAAATGGCCCGCCTGGCATTATGCCCAGTACATGACCTTATGGGACT
TTCCTACTTGGCAGTACATCTACGTATTAGTCATCGCTATTACCATGGTGATGCGGTTTTGGCAGTACAT
CAATGGGCGTGGATAGCGGTTTGACTCACGGGGATTTCCAAGTCTCCACCCCATTGACGTCAATGGGAGT
TTGTTTTGGCACCAAAATCAACGGGACTTTCCAAAATGTCGTAACAACTCCGCCCCATTGACGCAAATGG
GCGGTAGGCGTGTACGGTGGGAGGTCTATATAAGCAGAGCTCTCCCTATCAGTGATAGAGATCTCCCTAT
CAGTGATAGAGATCGTCGACTAGTCCAGTGTGGTGGAATTCTGCAGATATCAACAAGTTTGTACAAAAAA
GCAGGCTTCACCATGGATTACAAGGACGACGATGACAAGGGCGGATCTATGGCAGAAATTA
