>Addgene plasmid #74385 | pQCXIB Flag MFF S155A | addgene partial sequence | sequence record 146538 | hMFF-F 5'-taatgcaagttccggagagg-3'
TGAAAGACCACTAGATTTTCTGGATTTAGAAAGACCTCCTACAACCCCTCAAAATGAAGAAATCCGAGCA
GTTGGCAGACTAAAAAGAGAGCGGGCTATGAGTGAAAATGCTGTTCGCCAAAATGGACAGCTGGTCAGAA
ATGATTCTCTACCTGTGTTGCGTGGTGGGTCTGCTGCCGCCACTTCTAATCCTCATCATGACAACGTCAG
GTATGGCATTTCAAATATAGATACAACCATTGAAGGAACGTCAGATGACCTGACTGTTGTAGATGCAGCT
TCACTAAGACGACAGATAATCAAACTAAATAGACGTCTACAACTTCTGGAAGAGGAGAACAAAGAACGTG
CTAAAAGAGAAATGGTCATGTATTCAATTACTGTAGCTTTCTGGCTGCTTAATAGCTGGCTCTGGTTTCG
CCGCTAGGACCCAGCTTTCTTGTACAAAGTGGTTGATATCCAGCACAGTGGCGACCGGTAGGCCTCGTAC
GCTTAATTAACGGATCGGGAATTCCGCCCCC
