[The description below was written by a language model from this plasmid's Addgene catalogue record.]
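Description:
pQCXIB Flag MFF S155A is a retroviral mammalian expression plasmid built on the pQCXIB CMV/TO DEST Gateway destination backbone. It is propagated in bacteria under ampicillin selection, and transduced mammalian cells are selected with blasticidin. No feature table accompanies the record, so the origin of replication, LTR architecture, packaging signal and the way the blasticidin marker is linked to the insert are not documented here. The backbone name suggests a CMV promoter with tetracycline operator elements, but the record lists the promoter only as CMV. As a retroviral transfer vector, it would be introduced into packaging cells to make particles that stably integrate the expression cassette into target cells.

The payload, inserted by Gateway recombination, is human MFF (mitochondrial fission factor) isoform 5 carrying an N-terminal Flag epitope tag for detection or immunoprecipitation. The coding sequence bears a serine-to-alanine substitution at position 155, with numbering based on MFF isoform 1 rather than the isoform actually encoded. Replacing serine with alanine removes the hydroxyl group needed for phosphorylation, so this is a non-phosphorylatable mutant at that residue.

The associated publication concerns AMP-activated protein kinase mediating mitochondrial fission in response to energy stress. This is consistent with the construct being used to test whether phosphorylation of MFF at this site is needed for that response, for example by stably expressing the mutant alongside a wild-type counterpart. The record itself states the purpose only as retroviral expression of the Flag-tagged S155A mutant.
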