Addgene plasmid #74385: pQCXIB Flag MFF S155A
Purpose: Retroviral expression vector containing Flag tagged S155A MFF isoform 5 mutant
Depositing lab: Reuben Shaw. Depositing organization: Salk Institute for Biological Studies. Publication: Metabolism. AMP-activated protein kinase mediates mitochondrial fission in response to energy stress. Toyama EQ, Herzig S, Courchet J, Lewis TL Jr, Loson OC, Hellberg K, Young NP, Chen H, Polleux F, Chan DC, Shaw RJ. Science. 2016 Jan 15;351(6270):275-81. doi: 10.1126/science.aab4138. PubMed 26816379.
Backbone
  Vector backbone: pQCXIB CMV/TO DEST (w320-1)
  Backbone manufacturer: Addgene plasmid 17400
  Vector type: Mammalian Expression, Retroviral
  Selectable markers: Blasticidin
Growth in bacteria
  Bacterial resistance: Ampicillin, 100 μg/mL
  Growth temperature: 30°C
  Growth strain: NEB Stable
  Copy number: Unknown
Gene/Insert
  Gene/Insert name: Flag-MFF (alt name: Q9GZY8-5)
  Species: H. sapiens (human)
  Mutation: Ser 155 Ala (numbering based on MFF isoform 1)
  Entrez Gene: MFF (a.k.a. C2orf33, EMPF2, GL004)
  Promoter: CMV
  Tag / fusion protein: Flag (N terminal on insert)
  Cloning method: Gateway Cloning
  Sequencing primers: 5′ Harper-mscv; 3′ pCDH-rev
Terms and licenses: Academic/Nonprofit Terms; Industry Terms: Not Available to Industry
How to cite: pQCXIB Flag MFF S155A was a gift from Reuben Shaw (Addgene plasmid # 74385 ; http://n2t.net/addgene:74385 ; RRID:Addgene_74385)
